>Addgene plasmid #27966 | monomer-NI | depositor partial sequence | sequence record 13240 | Author sequence
CTGACCCCAGAGCAGGTCGTGGCAATCGCCTCCAACATTGGCGGGAAACAGGCACTCGAGACTGTCCAGC
GCCTGCTTCCCGTGCTGTGCCAAGCGCACGGA
