>Addgene plasmid #27966 | monomer-NI | addgene partial sequence | sequence record 34261 | 27966 with Kan-R
TTTACACGTACTTAGTCGCTGAACTGACCCCAGAGCAGGTCGTGGCAATCGCCTCCAACATTGGCGGGAA
ACAGGCACTCGAGACTGTCCAGCGCCTGCTTCCCGTGCTGTGCCAAGCGCACGGACGTCAATCGAGTTCG
TACCTAAGGGCGACACAAAATTTATTCTAAATGCATAATAAATACTGATAACATCTTATAGTTTGTATTA
TATTTTGTATTATCGTTGACATGTATAATTTTGATATCAAAAACTGATTTTCCCTTTATTATTTTCGAGA
TTTATTTTCTTAATTCTCTTTAACAAACTAGAAATATTGTATATACAAAAAATCATAAATAATAGATGAA
TAGTTTAATTATAGGTGTTCATCAATCGAAAAAGCAACGTATCTTATTTAAAGTGCGTTGCTTTTTTCTC
ATTTATAAGGTTAAATAATTCTCATATATCAAGCAAAGTGACAGGCGCCCTTAAATATTCTGACAAATGC
TCTTTCCCTAAACTCCCCCCATAAAAAAACCCGCCGAAGCGGGTTTTTACGTTATTTGCGGATTAACGAT
TACTCGTTATCAGAACCGCCCAGGGGGCCCGAGCTTAAGACTGGCCGTCGTTTTACAACACAGAAAGAGT
TTGTAGAAACGCAAAAGGCCATCCGTCA
