[The description below was written by a language model from this plasmid's Addgene catalogue record.]
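Description:
monomer-NI is a small bacterial plasmid built on the pJ201 backbone (about 2.7 kb without insert), a gene-synthesis cloning vector, part of which derives from a commercial synthesis provider. It is maintained at high copy number in standard E. coli cloning strains under kanamycin selection. The catalogue classes it as a bacterial expression vector, but the record names no promoter, tag or other regulatory element associated with the insert, and no feature table is available to show the origin of replication or the exact layout of the plasmid.

The insert, TAL-monomer-NI, is a 102 bp fragment of Xanthomonas origin, which corresponds to a single 34-amino-acid repeat unit of a transcription activator-like (TAL) effector DNA-binding domain. In TAL effectors, each repeat contacts one base of the target DNA, and specificity is set by the two-residue repeat-variable diresidue. The "NI" in the name denotes the Asn-Ile diresidue, which in the established TAL code preferentially recognises adenine. Given its size and the associated work on efficient construction of sequence-specific TAL effectors for modulating mammalian transcription, this plasmid most plausibly serves as a template or source of the NI repeat module rather than as an expression construct in its own right. Together with equivalent monomer plasmids carrying other diresidues, such a module can be assembled in a chosen order into custom repeat arrays that target a user-defined DNA sequence. The record states only that the insert was cloned by restriction enzyme methods and does not give the sites used or the details of the downstream assembly scheme.
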