Addgene plasmid #27966: monomer-NI
Depositing lab: Feng Zhang. Depositing organization: Broad Institute. Publication: Efficient construction of sequence-specific TAL effectors for modulating mammalian transcription. Zhang F, Cong L, Lodato S, Kosuri S, Church GM, Arlotta P. Nat Biotechnol. 2011 Feb;29(2):149-53. doi: 10.1038/nbt.1775 PubMed 21248753.
Backbone
  Vector backbone: pJ201
  Backbone size w/o insert (bp): 2672
  Vector type: Bacterial Expression
Growth in bacteria
  Bacterial resistance: Kanamycin, 50 μg/mL
  Growth temperature: 37°C
  Growth strain: DH5alpha
  Copy number: High Copy
Gene/Insert
  Gene/Insert name: TAL-monomer-NI (alt name: monomer-NI)
  Species: Xanthomonas
  Insert size (bp): 102
  Cloning method: Restriction Enzyme
  Sequencing primers: 5′ GATGGTAGTGTGGGGACTCC
Resource information
  A portion of this plasmid was derived from a plasmid made by: DNA 2.0
Terms and licenses: Academic/Nonprofit Terms; Industry Terms: Not Available to Industry
How to cite: monomer-NI was a gift from Feng Zhang (Addgene plasmid # 27966 ; http://n2t.net/addgene:27966 ; RRID:Addgene_27966)
